>Addgene plasmid #59790 | pJN601 | depositor full sequence | sequence record 97553 | pJN601 sequence 6805 bps
ACAGAATACAAAACGCGACTTTGTGATGCGTTCCGCCGTGAAGGATACTGCCCGTACAACGACAATTGCA
CATATGCTCACGGACAAGATGAGCTGAGAGTTCCGAGGGTACCGGTAGAAAAAATGAGTAAAGGAGAAGA
ACTTTTCACTGGAGTTGTCCCAATTCTTGTTGAATTAGATGGTGATGTTAATGGGCACAAATTTTCTGTC
AGTGGAGAGGGTGAAGGTGATGCAACATACGGAAAACTTACCCTTAAATTTATTTGCACTACTGGAAAAC
TACCTGTTCCATGGGTAAGTTTAAACATATATATACTAACTAACCCTGATTATTTAAATTTTCAGCCAAC
ACTTGTCACTACTTTCGGTTATGGTCTTCAATGCTTCGCCAGATACCCAGATCATATGAAACAGCATGAC
TTTTTCAAGAGTGCCATGCCCGAAGGTTATGTACAGGAAAGAACTATATTTTTCAAAGATGACGGGAACT
ACAAGACACGTAAGTTTAAACAGTTCGGTACATAACTTCGTATAATGTATGCTATACGAAGTTATGCCTA
GTTCTAGACATTCTCTAATGAAAAAATCTTTCAGTTGAAATTGAAAATGAGTTAAAGTTGGAGTTTTTAT
TGAAAACAGATTTCCGTGTGATTAGTGTTTTTAGCGAGTGTGACAGGACAGCGAAAAAATATAGAAACAA
GGGGGGAACTGAAAAGCTTAGGAATGCATTGAACATGAGAAGGGGAAGGGGAAGGAACAAACTAGACAGG
AATTATTGGAATTTAATCACATTTGGAGTTTTTTTTCTATTCGACAGAATAATTATCCAGAACATTTTTG
TATTAAATATTTATGCATCATATGAGTAGTCGGCTTTGTTGTGCATGACGAGTTTGTTATCGACGAAATA
GAAGCTGTCAGAACGAGTCTCGTTTGGATTGTTGATCATGTCGTCCACTGAAAAAGAGATTAGTCTTTTG
AATTGTACTTTTTAGAATAATGACTCACTGAGTTGTTGAGAGAGTTGAGGGAACTCATAGATATGTTCAC
AGTTGTTTCGTGAATTCGGAATACAGAATCCGAATTCAAAGTCAAAACACTTCAGAAGGCGATCTTTGAA
GAAGTGACGTTCGATCATTCGGAAATGATGGATTGGGATGTCTCCTACTTTGAATTCCACAGTTGCTCCG
ACCGTTTTGAGTTTCAAAAAGTTTGGAGCAAATCTATAACGCACGTATCTTGCCGACTCCTGTGGCGACT
CATCATTCTCCTGATCGTTCTCCGGTTTGGCGATCTCGAAAAGCACTTGCTCAGTGTCCAGATCACGGAT
TTGGAACTTGGTGAACTCGATGTTATAGATGTTCGCAGATGGGGAGCATAAGAATCCTAAATTTATGTTT
TAAACTGAAATCCAAAGGGAGCAAGATACCTTGAGTGATTCCCGGAAGTGCTAAAACGTCGTTCGGAGTG
ATTTGAGCTTTCTTCGCAAGCTCCGATTCCGTTGTGATTCCTTGTTCGGTGCTTGGTGGTGGCCGTGGCA
TCTGGAAATATGGAAAAGTTCAACAAAAAGAAAAGAGAAAAGAATGAAATCGGATATCAAGAGTTAGTTG
AGCGGTTTCTCTAGTTTTCTGAGTCTCACCTGCGACGGGAAGGTCGCCGAGCCGGGTGGAATCGATCGTT
GTTGCTCGGCTTTCATATCGGTTTGGTTGGAAGCGGCTGAAAACGGAAAGAAGTGGAAGAAGGAAAAGAG
TGTGGTGTGACAGGAAAATGGTAATTAGAGGGTGCCAAATAACCAGCTATATTTTGTTTTTTTTTGAAAA
CATTTTTAAAAAGAAAAATACGATAATGATATCAGATGGATTTCCGGAAAACTGGTATGAAAAATTTCAA
CCTTTTTGAGTACATGTAATCAAAATACACTTTGTAAATTATCATTTTTATTGAAACTCCACCATTTTTC
TATTTATAACGCTAATAATTTGAAAAAGAAACCTATTGCGAACCGCGGGGTGAATCCCAAAAACGAATGC
GTTTTGGTGGAGTGATTGATTCGAATCGAAGAAGAAAAAGAAGAAGACGTGGAATAGAGAGCTCACTCTT
AACCGAGCAGCACACACCGACAGAAAAAAAAATGAAATGAATGAGGGTCTTCTTCTTCTTCTTCTTCGAA
TGATTGACAGAAATGGGAAAAAGAGGAAGATTGAGAAGGGAAAAAGGAAGGAGAAAAGAAGCAGAAGAAG
ACGTCAGAGAGGAGAGGAACGAGCGGAAAAGCAGCGGGCGCAAGTCATAGAAGTAGCAGAGCTGGGGAGA
AGAAGACACTATCCAAGAAAGGAATGACGAGAGAGTATGCAAAGGGGTATAGGGTGCAGACAGAATAGGA
ACAGAATAACAGATGATGAGCCAAGAAGAGTTGAAAAGGGCGATGAATTTGTCATGTAACTTAATTTGGG
TCAATTTGAGCATGATGAATTGAAATCATCCCTTGTTGGGAGTTAATAACCGGTTTGTTATCAGAAACCC
TGTAATAGAAGGGCGCCCTAACTTTGAGCCAATTCATCCCGGTTTCTGTCAAATATATCAAAAAGTGGTC
AACTGACAAATTGTTTTTGATATTATAATAAACATTTTATCCGTTAACAATTTTCGAATACTTTTTACAA
GGACTTGGATAAATTGGCTCAAAGATAACTTCGTATAATGTATGCTATACGAAGTTATTAACTAACCATA
CATATTTAAATTTTCAGGTGCTGAAGTCAAGTTTGAAGGTGATACCCTTGTTAATAGAATCGAGTTAAAA
GGTATTGATTTTAAAGAAGATGGAAACATTCTTGGACACAAATTGGAATACAACTATAACTCACACAATG
TATACATCATGGCAGACAAACAAAAGAATGGAATCAAAGTTGTAAGTTTAAACATGATTTTACTAACTAA
CTAATCTGATTTAAATTTTCAGAACTTCAAAATTAGACACAACATTGAAGATGGAAGCGTTCAACTAGCA
GACCATTATCAACAAAATACTCCAATTGGCGATGGCCCTGTCCTTTTACCAGACAACCATTACCTGTCCT
ACCAATCTGCCCTTTCGAAAGATCCCAACGAAAAGAGAGACCACATGGTCCTTCTTGAGTTTGTAACAGC
TGCTGGGATTACACATGGCATGGATGAACTATACAAATAGCATTCGTAGAATTCCAACTGAGCGCCGGTC
GCTACCATTACCAACTTGTCTGGTGTCAAAAATAATAGGGGCCGCTGTCATCAGAGTAAGTTTAAACTGA
GTTCTACTAACTAACGAGTAATATTTAAATTTTCAGCATCTCGCGCCCGTGCCTCTGACTTCTAAGTCCA
ATTACTCTTCAACATCCCTACATGCTCTTTCTCCCTGTGCTCCCACCCCCTATTTTTGTTATTATCAAAA
AAACTTCTTCTTAATTTCTTTGTTTTTTAGCTTCTTTTAAGTCACCTCTAACAATGAAATTGTGTAGATT
CAAAAATAGAATTAATTCGTAATAAAAAGTCGAAAAAAATTGTGCTCCCTCCCCCCATTAATAATAATTC
TATCCCAAAATCTACACAATGTTCTGTGTACACTTCTTATGTTTTTTTTACTTCTGATAAATTTTTTTTG
AAACATCATAGAAAAAACCGCACACAAAATACCTTATCATATGTTACGTTTCAGTTTATGACCGCAATTT
TTATTTCTTCGCACGTCTGGGCCTCTCATGACGTCAAATCATGCTCATCGTGAAAAAGTTTTGGAGTATT
TTTGGAATTTTTCAATCAAGTGAAAGTTTATGAAATTAATTTTCCTGCTTTTGCTTTTTGGGGGTTTCCC
CTATTGTTTGTCAAGAGTTTCGAGGACGGCGTTTTTCTTGCTAAAATCACAAGTATTGATGAGCACGATG
CAAGAAAGATCGGAAGAAGGTTTGGGTTTGAGGCTCAGTGGAAGGTGAGTAGAAGTTGATAATTTGAAAG
TGGAGTAGTGTCTATGGGGTTTTTGCCTTAAATGACAGAATACATTCCCAATATACCAAACATAACTGTT
TCCTACTAGTCGGCCGTACGGGCCCTTTCGTCTCGCGCGTTTCGGTGATGACGGTGAAAACCTCTGACAC
ATGCAGCTCCCGGAGACGGTCACAGCTTGTCTGTAAGCGGATGCCGGGAGCAGACAAGCCCGTCAGGGCG
CGTCAGCGGGTGTTGGCGGGTGTCGGGGCTGGCTTAACTATGCGGCATCAGAGCAGATTGTACTGAGAGT
GCACCATATGCGGTGTGAAATACCGCACAGATGCGTAAGGAGAAAATACCGCATCAGGCGGCCTTAAGGG
CCTCGTGATACGCCTATTTTTATAGGTTAATGTCATGATAATAATGGTTTCTTAGACGTCAGGTGGCACT
TTTCGGGGAAATGTGCGCGGAACCCCTATTTGTTTATTTTTCTAAATACATTCAAATATGTATCCGCTCA
TGAGACAATAACCCTGATAAATGCTTCAATAATATTGAAAAAGGAAGAGTATGAGTATTCAACATTTCCG
TGTCGCCCTTATTCCCTTTTTTGCGGCATTTTGCCTTCCTGTTTTTGCTCACCCAGAAACGCTGGTGAAA
GTAAAAGATGCTGAAGATCAGTTGGGTGCACGAGTGGGTTACATCGAACTGGATCTCAACAGCGGTAAGA
TCCTTGAGAGTTTTCGCCCCGAAGAACGTTTTCCAATGATGAGCACTTTTAAAGTTCTGCTATGTGGCGC
GGTATTATCCCGTATTGACGCCGGGCAAGAGCAACTCGGTCGCCGCATACACTATTCTCAGAATGACTTG
GTTGAGTACTCACCAGTCACAGAAAAGCATCTTACGGATGGCATGACAGTAAGAGAATTATGCAGTGCTG
CCATAACCATGAGTGATAACACTGCGGCCAACTTACTTCTGACAACGATCGGAGGACCGAAGGAGCTAAC
CGCTTTTTTGCACAACATGGGGGATCATGTAACTCGCCTTGATCGTTGGGAACCGGAGCTGAATGAAGCC
ATACCAAACGACGAGCGTGACACCACGATGCCTGTAGCAATGGCAACAACGTTGCGCAAACTATTAACTG
GCGAACTACTTACTCTAGCTTCCCGGCAACAATTAATAGACTGGATGGAGGCGGATAAAGTTGCAGGACC
ACTTCTGCGCTCGGCCCTTCCGGCTGGCTGGTTTATTGCTGATAAATCTGGAGCCGGTGAGCGTGGGTCT
CGCGGTATCATTGCAGCACTGGGGCCAGATGGTAAGCCCTCCCGTATCGTAGTTATCTACACGACGGGGA
GTCAGGCAACTATGGATGAACGAAATAGACAGATCGCTGAGATAGGTGCCTCACTGATTAAGCATTGGTA
ACTGTCAGACCAAGTTTACTCATATATACTTTAGATTGATTTAAAACTTCATTTTTAATTTAAAAGGATC
TAGGTGAAGATCCTTTTTGATAATCTCATGACCAAAATCCCTTAACGTGAGTTTTCGTTCCACTGAGCGT
CAGACCCCGTAGAAAAGATCAAAGGATCTTCTTGAGATCCTTTTTTTCTGCGCGTAATCTGCTGCTTGCA
AACAAAAAAACCACCGCTACCAGCGGTGGTTTGTTTGCCGGATCAAGAGCTACCAACTCTTTTTCCGAAG
GTAACTGGCTTCAGCAGAGCGCAGATACCAAATACTGTCCTTCTAGTGTAGCCGTAGTTAGGCCACCACT
TCAAGAACTCTGTAGCACCGCCTACATACCTCGCTCTGCTAATCCTGTTACCAGTGGCTGCTGCCAGTGG
CGATAAGTCGTGTCTTACCGGGTTGGACTCAAGACGATAGTTACCGGATAAGGCGCAGCGGTCGGGCTGA
ACGGGGGGTTCGTGCACACAGCCCAGCTTGGAGCGAACGACCTACACCGAACTGAGATACCTACAGCGTG
AGCATTGAGAAAGCGCCACGCTTCCCGAAGGGAGAAAGGCGGACAGGTATCCGGTAAGCGGCAGGGTCGG
AACAGGAGAGCGCACGAGGGAGCTTCCAGGGGGAAACGCCTGGTATCTTTATAGTCCTGTCGGGTTTCGC
CACCTCTGACTTGAGCGTCGATTTTTGTGATGCTCGTCAGGGGGGCGGAGCCTATGGAAAAACGCCAGCA
ACGCGGCCTTTTTACGGTTCCTGGCCTTTTGCTGGCCTTTTGCTCACATGTTCTTTCCTGCGTTATCCCC
TGATTCTGTGGATAACCGTATTACCGCCTTTGAGTGAGCTGATACCGCTCGCCGCAGCCGAACGACCGAG
CGCAGCGAGTCAGTGAGCGAGGAAGCGGAAGAGCGCCCAATACGCAAACCGCCTCTCCCCGCGCGTTGGC
CGATTCATTAATGCAGCTGGCACGACAGGTTTCCCGACTGGAAAGCGGGCAGTGAGCGCAACGCAATTAA
TGTGAGTTAGCTCACTCATTAGGCACCCCAGGCTTTACACTTTATGCTTCCGGCTCGTATGTTGTGTGGA
ATTGTGAGCGGATAACAATTTCACACAGGAAACAGCTATGACCATGATTACGCCAAGCTGTAAGTTTAAA
CATGATCTTACTAACTAACTATTCTCATTTAAATTTTCAGAGCTTAAAAATGGCTGAAATCACTCACAAC
GATGGATACGCTAACAACTTGGAAATGAAATAAGCTTGCATGCCTGCAGGTCGACTCTAGAGGATCCCCG
GGATTGGCCAAAGGACCCAAAGGTATGTTTCGAATGATACTAACATAACATAGAACATTTTCAGGAGGAC
CCTTGGAGGGTACCG
Features (pLannotate 1.2.2; 19 found; start..end, strand, type, name):
      1..108     +  CDS            pie-1 (fragment): PIE1_CAEEL - Experimental evidence at protein level: Swiss-Prot protein existence level 1. Maternally provided PIE-1 is required for germline cell fate determination. Functions as a repressor of RNA polymerase II-dependent gene expression in the developing germline. Required for expression of nos-2 in P4 germline blastomere cells. Inhibits the histone deacetylase activity of hda-1. Represses transcriptional activation of cdk-9 and cit-1.1, which are members of the P-TEFb complex. From Caenorhabditis elegans.
    127..501     +  CDS            (3-F)Tyr-EGFP (fragment): (3-F)Tyr-EGFP is a basic (constitutively fluorescent) green fluorescent protein published in 2004, derived from Aequorea victoria.
    522..555     -  protein_bind   loxP: Cre-mediated recombination occurs in the 8-bp core sequence (GCATACAT). Cre recombinase
    854..1696    -  CDS            unc-119: UN119_CAEEL - Experimental evidence at protein level: Swiss-Prot protein existence level 1. Myristoyl-binding protein that acts as a cargo adapter: specifically binds the myristoyl moiety of a subset of N-terminally myristoylated proteins and is required for their localization. Plays a key role in ciliary membrane localization of proteins. Required for the establishment or function of the nervous system. From Caenorhabditis elegans.
   1807..1824    +  misc_feature   P element 5' end (fragment): No description available
   2685..2718    -  protein_bind   loxP: Cre-mediated recombination occurs in the 8-bp core sequence (GCATACAT). Cre recombinase
   2719..2748    +  CDS            mEGFP (fragment): monomeric enhanced GFP, optimized with synthetic introns for expression in C. elegans
   2750..3187    +  CDS            10B (fragment): 10B is a fluorescent protein published in 1996, derived from Aequorea victoria.
   3869..3964    +  CDS            aex-5 (fragment): AEX5_CAEEL - Also known as kpc-3 From Caenorhabditis elegans.
   4092..4127    +  CDS            rop (fragment): Rop protein, which maintains plasmids at low copy number; rop
   4229..4328    +  misc_feature   bom (fragment): basis of mobility region from pBR322
   4426..4530    +  promoter       AmpR promoter: bla
   4531..5391    +  CDS            AmpR: β-lactamase; bla; confers resistance to ampicillin, carbenicillin, and related antibiotics
   5562..6150    +  rep_origin     ori: high-copy-number ColE1/pMB1/pBR322/pUC origin of replication
   6333..6425    +  CDS            lacI (fragment): lac repressor; lacI; The lac repressor binds to the lac operator to inhibit transcription in E. coli. This inhibition can be relieved by adding lactose or isopropyl-β-D-thiogalactopyranoside (IPTG).
   6438..6459    +  protein_bind   CAP binding site: CAP binding activates transcription in the presence of cAMP. E. coli catabolite activator protein
   6474..6504    +  promoter       lac promoter: promoter for the E. coli lac operon
   6512..6528    +  protein_bind   lac operator: The lac repressor binds to the lac operator to inhibit transcription in E. coli. This inhibition can be relieved by adding lactose or isopropyl-β-D-thiogalactopyranoside (IPTG). lac repressor encoded by lacI
   6682..6722    -  misc_feature   MCS (fragment): pUC18/19 multiple cloning site
