[The description below was written by a language model from this plasmid's Addgene catalogue record and pLannotate feature annotations shown in this document.]
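Description:
pJN601 is a roughly 6.8 kb C. elegans tagging plasmid built on a pBR322-type backbone and catalogued as a worm expression vector. It is propagated in E. coli as a high-copy plasmid through a ColE1/pMB1-family origin and selected with ampicillin via the bla (AmpR) gene and its promoter. The feature table also picks up short backbone remnants (rop and bom fragments, a lacI fragment, the CAP site, lac promoter and operator, and part of a pUC multiple cloning site), which appear to be cloning-vector leftovers rather than functional parts of the payload.

The payload is a promoterless zf1::yfp module assembled by Gibson cloning. It begins with the 108 bp ZF1 zinc-finger domain of pie-1, followed by the N-terminal half of an intron-containing yfp, whose annotated fragments match Aequorea GFP variants. One yfp intron carries an unc-119(+) gene in reverse orientation, flanked by two loxP sites, and the C-terminal half of yfp follows it. Because the marker sits inside an intron and on the opposite strand, it can be spliced out of the yfp transcript. Cre recombinase can later excise it, leaving a single loxP site within the intron.

No worm promoter for the fusion is recorded, which fits the stated purpose: the plasmid is a source for building zf1::yfp knock-ins at endogenous loci, with unc-119(+) as the selectable marker, presumably by rescue of unc-119 mutant animals. The associated publication describes repurposing an endogenous degradation system for rapid, targeted depletion of C. elegans proteins, so the ZF1 tag evidently serves as the degradation signal and YFP as the means of visualising the tagged protein. The record does not specify homology arms or target genes.
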