Addgene plasmid #59790: pJN601
Purpose: zf1::yfp fusion with floxed unc-119(+) within an intron of yfp. For creating zf1::yfp knock-ins using unc-119 as a marker
Depositing lab: Jeremy Nance. Depositing organization: NYU Grossman School of Medicine. Publication: Repurposing an endogenous degradation system for rapid and targeted depletion of C. elegans proteins. Armenti ST, Lohmer LL, Sherwood DR, Nance J. Development. 2014 Dec;141(23):4640-7. doi: 10.1242/dev.115048. Epub 2014 Nov 5. PubMed 25377555.
Backbone
  Vector backbone: pBR322
  Backbone size w/o insert (bp): 3500
  Total vector size (bp): 6800
  Vector type: Worm Expression
Growth in bacteria
  Bacterial resistance: Ampicillin, 100 μg/mL
  Growth temperature: 37°C
  Growth strain: DH5alpha
  Copy number: High Copy
Gene/Insert 1
  Gene/Insert name: ZF1 domain from pie-1
  Species: C. elegans (nematode)
  Insert size (bp): 108
  Cloning method: Gibson Cloning
  Sequencing primers: 5′ custom; 3′ custom
Gene/Insert 2
  Gene/Insert name: N-terminal half of yfp with introns
  Species: jellyfish
  Insert size (bp): 375
  Cloning method: Gibson Cloning
  Sequencing primers: 5′ custom; 3′ custom
Gene/Insert 3
  Gene/Insert name: intron containing floxed unc-119 gene in reverse orientation
  Species: C. elegans (nematode); Bateriophage P1
  Insert size (bp): 2748
  Cloning method: Gibson Cloning
  Sequencing primers: 5′ custom; 3′ custom
Gene/Insert 4
  Gene/Insert name: C-terminal half of yfp with introns
  Species: jellyfish
  Insert size (bp): 443
  Cloning method: Gibson Cloning
  Sequencing primers: 5′ custom; 3′ custom
Resource information
  A portion of this plasmid was derived from a plasmid made by: yfp with introns derived from plasmid pPD134.99, a gift from Andrew Fire.
Terms and licenses: Academic/Nonprofit Terms; Industry Terms: Not Available to Industry
How to cite: pJN601 was a gift from Jeremy Nance (Addgene plasmid # 59790 ; http://n2t.net/addgene:59790 ; RRID:Addgene_59790)
