>Addgene plasmid #59790 | pJN601 | addgene partial sequence | sequence record 99074 | wUnc-54-3UTR-R 5'-ccgtcctcgaaactcttgac-3'
AAAAGCAAAAGCAGGAAAATTAATTTCATAAACTTTCACTTGATTGAAAAATTCCAAAAATACTCCAAAA
CTTTTTCACGATGAGCATGATTTGACGTCATGAGAGGCCCAGACGTGCGAAGAAATAAAAATTGCGGTCA
TAAACTGAAACGTAACATATGATAAGGTATTTTGTGTGCGGTTTTTTCTATGATGTTTCAAAAAAATTTA
TCAGAAGTAAAAAACATAAGAAGTGTACACAGAACATTGTGTAGATTTTGGGATAGAATTATTATTAATG
GGGGGAGGGAGCACAATTTTTTTCGACTTTTTATTACGAATTAATTCTATTTTTGAATCTACACAATTTC
ATTGTTAGAGGTGACTTAAAAGAAGCTAAAAAACAAAGAAATTAAGAGAAGTTTTTTGATAATAACAAAA
ATAGGGGGTGGGAGCACAGGGAGAAAGAGCATGTAGGGATGTTGAAGAGTAATTGGACTTAGAAGTCAGA
GGCACGGGCGCGAGATGCTGAAAATTTAAATATTACTCGTTAGTTAGTAGAACTCAGTTTAAACTTACTC
TGATGACAGCGGCCCCTATTATTTTTGACACCAGACAAGTTGGTAATGGTAGCGACCGGCGCTCAGTTGG
AATTCTACGAATGCTATTTGTATAGTTCATCCATGCCATGTGTAATCCCAGCAGCTGTTACAAACTCAAG
AAGGACCATGTGGTCTCTCTTTTCGTTGGGATCTTTCGAAAGGGCAGATTGGTAGGACAGGTAATGGTTG
TCTGGTAAAAGGACAGGGCCATCGCCAATTGGAGTATTTTGTTGATAATGGTCTGCTAGTTGAACGCTTC
CATCTTCAATGTTGTGTCTAATTTTGAAGTTCTGAAAATTTAAATCAGATTAGTTAGTTAGTAAAATCAT
GTTTAAACTTACAACTTTGATTCCATTCTTTTGTTTGTCTGCCATGATGTATACATTGTGTGAGTTATA
