>Addgene plasmid #59790 | pJN601 | addgene partial sequence | sequence record 99075 | M13-Rev 5'-CAGGAAACAGCTATGACC-3'
TTTAAACATGATCTTACTAACTAACTATTCTCATTTAAATTTTCAGAGCTTAAAAATGGCTGAAATCACT
CACAACGATGGATACGCTAACAACTTGGAAATGAAATAAGCTTGCATGCCTGCAGGTCGACTCTAGAGGA
TCCCCGGGATTGGCCAAAGGACCCAAAGGTATGTTTCGAATGATACTAACATAACATAGAACATTTTCAG
GAGGACCCTTGGAGGGTACCGACAGAATACAAAACGCGACTTTGTGATGCGTTCCGCCGTGAAGGATACT
GCCCGTACAACGACAATTGCACATATGCTCACGGACAAGATGAGCTGAGAGTTCCGAGGGTACCGGTAGA
AAAAATGAGTAAAGGAGAAGAACTTTTCACTGGAGTTGTCCCAATTCTTGTTGAATTAGATGGTGATGTT
AATGGGCACAAATTTTCTGTCAGTGGAGAGGGTGAAGGTGATGCAACATACGGAAAACTTACCCTTAAAT
TTATTTGCACTACTGGAAAACTACCTGTTCCATGGGTAAGTTTAAACATATATATACTAACTAACCCTGA
TTATTTAAATTTTCAGCCAACACTTGTCACTACTTTCGGTTATGGTCTTCAATGCTTCGCCAGATACCCA
GATCATATGAAACAGCATGACTTTTTCAAGAGTGCCATGCCCGAAGGTTATGTACAGGAAAGAACTATAT
TTTTCAAAGATGACGGGAACTACAAGACACGTAAGTTTAAACAGTTCGGTACATAACTTCGTATAATGTA
TGCTATACGAAGTTATGCCTAGTTCTA
